Addgene plasmid #218579: peGFP C3-SPG20 8xV
Purpose: Expresses GFP-tagged human SPG20 bulky hydrophobic amino acid mutant in mammalian cells
Depositing lab: Hemmo Meyer. Depositing organization: Universitaet Duisburg-Essen. Publication: Lysosomal damage sensing and lysophagy initiation by SPG20-ITCH. Gahlot P, Kravic B, Rota G, van den Boom J, Levantovsky S, Schulze N, Maspero E, Polo S, Behrends C, Meyer H. Mol Cell. 2024 Mar 14:S1097-2765(24)00172-2. doi: 10.1016/j.molcel.2024.02.029. PubMed 38503285.
Backbone
  Vector backbone: peGFP-C3
  Total vector size (bp): 6696
  Vector type: Mammalian Expression
  Selectable markers: Neomycin (select with G418)
Growth in bacteria
  Bacterial resistance: Kanamycin, 50 μg/mL
  Growth temperature: 37°C
  Growth strain: DH5alpha
  Copy number: Unknown
Gene/Insert
  Gene/Insert name: SPG20 (alt name: Spartin)
  Species: H. sapiens (human)
  Insert size (bp): 2001
  Mutation: changed Tryptophan 419, Leucine 438, Isoleucine 449, Leucine 456, Phenylalanine 549, Leucine 556, Isoleucine 563 and Isoleucine 609 to Valine
  Entrez Gene: SPART (a.k.a. SPG20, TAHCCP1)
  Promoter: CMV
  Tag / fusion protein: eGFP (N terminal on insert)
  Cloning method: Gibson Cloning
  Sequencing primers: 5′ CMVfor
Terms and licenses: Academic/Nonprofit Terms; Industry Terms: Not Available to Industry
How to cite: peGFP C3-SPG20 8xV was a gift from Hemmo Meyer (Addgene plasmid # 218579 ; http://n2t.net/addgene:218579 ; RRID:Addgene_218579)
