[The description below was written by a language model from this plasmid's Addgene catalogue record and pLannotate feature annotations shown in this document.]
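Description:
peGFP C3-SPG20 8xV is a 6,696 bp mammalian expression plasmid built on the peGFP-C3 backbone that produces a mutant form of human SPG20 (spartin, gene symbol SPART) fused at its N terminus to EGFP. Transcription is driven by the human cytomegalovirus immediate early enhancer and promoter. The EGFP coding sequence comes first, followed by a short remnant of the multiple cloning site that links it to the roughly 2 kb SPART open reading frame, which was inserted by Gibson assembly. An SV40 polyadenylation signal terminates the transcript. The "8xV" designation refers to eight substitutions of bulky hydrophobic residues with valine: W419, L438, I449, L456, F549, L556, I563 and I609.

For propagation in E. coli the plasmid carries a high-copy ColE1/pUC-type origin. An f1 phage origin is also present, which can support single-stranded DNA production. A single Tn5 aminoglycoside phosphotransferase gene (NeoR/KanR) provides selection in both hosts. A bacterial bla-type promoter drives it for kanamycin resistance in bacteria, and the adjacent SV40 enhancer/early promoter drives it for G418 selection of transfected mammalian cells, with an HSV TK polyadenylation signal downstream. The short large T antigen, ble and bGH poly(A) fragments in the annotation are probably backbone remnants or partial matches rather than functional parts.

The construct is intended for transient or stable expression of fluorescently tagged mutant spartin in mammalian cells, allowing its localisation and behaviour to be followed by GFP fluorescence. It was deposited with a study of lysosomal damage sensing and lysophagy initiation by SPG20 and ITCH, but the record does not state what specific functional defect the valine substitutions are meant to produce.
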