Features (pLannotate 1.2.2; 15 found; start..end, strand, type, name):
     61..364     +  enhancer       CMV enhancer: human cytomegalovirus immediate early enhancer
    365..568     +  promoter       CMV promoter: human cytomegalovirus (CMV) immediate early promoter
    613..1329    +  CDS            EGFP: EGFP is a basic (constitutively fluorescent) green fluorescent protein published in 1996, derived from Aequorea victoria. It is reported to be a rapidly-maturing weak dimer with moderate acid sensitivity.
   1331..1353    +  misc_feature   MCS (fragment): multiple cloning site
   1354..3351    +  CDS            SPART: SPART_HUMAN - Also known as KIAA0610, SPG20 From Homo sapiens (Human).
   3377..3461    +  CDS            large T antigen (fragment): large T antigen from SV40 (simian virus 40)
   3484..3605    +  polyA_signal   SV40 poly(A) signal: SV40 polyadenylation signal
   3639..4067    -  rep_origin     f1 ori (sequence partly withheld): f1 bacteriophage origin of replication; arrow indicates direction of (+) strand synthesis
   4094..4198    +  promoter       AmpR promoter: bla
   4200..4557    +  promoter       SV40 promoter: SV40 enhancer and early promoter
   4592..5386    +  CDS            NeoR/KanR: aminoglycoside phosphotransferase from Tn5; aph(3')-II (or nptII); confers resistance to neomycin, kanamycin, and G418 (Geneticin®)
   5407..5559    +  CDS            ble (fragment): BLE_KLEPN - Experimental evidence at protein level: Swiss-Prot protein existence level 1. Binding protein with a strong affinity to the bleomycin family of antibiotics. Binds to CL990; an antimitotic-antibiotic compound. From Klebsiella pneumoniae.
   5618..5665    +  polyA_signal   HSV TK poly(A) signal: herpes simplex virus thymidine kinase polyadenylation signal (Cole and Stacy, 1985)
   5756..5772    -  polyA_signal   bGH poly(A) signal (fragment): bovine growth hormone polyadenylation signal
   5994..6582    +  rep_origin     ori: high-copy-number ColE1/pMB1/pBR322/pUC origin of replication
>Addgene plasmid #218579 | peGFP C3-SPG20 8xV | addgene full sequence | sequence record 432382 | Addgene NGS Result
TAGTTATTAATAGTAATCAATTACGGGGTCATTAGTTCATAGCCCATATATGGAGTTCCGCGTTACATAA
CTTACGGTAAATGGCCCGCCTGGCTGACCGCCCAACGACCCCCGCCCATTGACGTCAATAATGACGTATG
TTCCCATAGTAACGCCAATAGGGACTTTCCATTGACGTCAATGGGTGGAGTATTTACGGTAAACTGCCCA
CTTGGCAGTACATCAAGTGTATCATATGCCAAGTACGCCCCCTATTGACGTCAATGACGGTAAATGGCCC
GCCTGGCATTATGCCCAGTACATGACCTTATGGGACTTTCCTACTTGGCAGTACATCTACGTATTAGTCA
TCGCTATTACCATGGTGATGCGGTTTTGGCAGTACATCAATGGGCGTGGATAGCGGTTTGACTCACGGGG
ATTTCCAAGTCTCCACCCCATTGACGTCAATGGGAGTTTGTTTTGGCACCAAAATCAACGGGACTTTCCA
AAATGTCGTAACAACTCCGCCCCATTGACGCAAATGGGCGGTAGGCGTGTACGGTGGGAGGTCTATATAA
GCAGAGCTGGTTTAGTGAACCGTCAGATCCGCTAGCGCTACCGGTCGCCACCATGGTGAGCAAGGGCGAG
GAGCTGTTCACCGGGGTGGTGCCCATCCTGGTCGAGCTGGACGGCGACGTAAACGGCCACAAGTTCAGCG
TGTCCGGCGAGGGCGAGGGCGATGCCACCTACGGCAAGCTGACCCTGAAGTTCATCTGCACCACCGGCAA
GCTGCCCGTGCCCTGGCCCACCCTCGTGACCACCCTGACCTACGGCGTGCAGTGCTTCAGCCGCTACCCC
GACCACATGAAGCAGCACGACTTCTTCAAGTCCGCCATGCCCGAAGGCTACGTCCAGGAGCGCACCATCT
TCTTCAAGGACGACGGCAACTACAAGACCCGCGCCGAGGTGAAGTTCGAGGGCGACACCCTGGTGAACCG
CATCGAGCTGAAGGGCATCGACTTCAAGGAGGACGGCAACATCCTGGGGCACAAGCTGGAGTACAACTAC
AACAGCCACAACGTCTATATCATGGCCGACAAGCAGAAGAACGGCATCAAGGTGAACTTCAAGATCCGCC
ACAACATCGAGGACGGCAGCGTGCAGCTCGCCGACCACTACCAGCAGAACACCCCCATCGGCGACGGCCC
CGTGCTGCTGCCCGACAACCACTACCTGAGCACCCAGTCCGCCCTGAGCAAAGACCCCAACGAGAAGCGC
GATCACATGGTCCTGCTGGAGTTCGTGACCGCCGCCGGGATCACTCTCGGCATGGACGAGCTGTACAAGT
ACTCAGATCTCGAGCTCAAGCTTATGGAGCAAGAGCCACAAAATGGAGAACCTGCTGAAATTAAGATCAT
CAGAGAAGCATATAAGAAGGCCTTTTTATTTGTTAACAAAGGTCTGAATACAGATGAATTAGGTCAGAAG
GAAGAAGCAAAGAACTACTATAAGCAAGGAATAGGACACCTGCTCAGAGGGATCAGCATTTCATCAAAAG
AGTCTGAACACACAGGTCCTGGGTGGGAATCTGCTAGACAGATGCAACAGAAAATGAAAGAAACTCTACA
GAATGTACGCACCAGGCTGGAAATTCTAGAGAAGGGTCTTGCCACTTCTCTGCAGAATGATCTTCAGGAG
GTGCCCAAGTTATATCCAGAATTTCCACCTAAAGACATGTGTGAAAAATTACCAGAGCCTCAGTCTTTTA
GTTCAGCTCCTCAGCATGCTGAAGTAAATGGAAACACCTCAACTCCAAGTGCAGGGGCAGTTGCTGCACC
TGCTTCTCTGTCTTTACCATCACAAAGTTGTCCAGCAGAAGCTCCTCCTGCTTATACTCCTCAAGCTGCT
GAAGGTCACTACACTGTATCCTATGGAACAGATTCTGGGGAGTTTTCATCAGTTGGAGAGGAGTTTTATA
GGAATCATTCTCAGCCACCGCCTCTTGAGACCTTAGGGCTGGATGCAGATGAATTGATTTTGATACCAAA
TGGAGTACAGATTTTTTTTGTAAATCCTGCAGGGGAGGTTAGTGCACCTTCGTATCCTGGGTACCTTCGA
ATTGTGAGGTTTTTGGATAATTCTCTCGATACGGTTCTAAACCGTCCTCCCGGGTTTCTTCAGGTTTGTG
ACTGGTTATATCCTCTAGTTCCTGATAGATCTCCGGTTCTGAAATGTACTGCGGGAGCCTACATGTTTCC
TGATACAATGCTACAAGCAGCAGGATGCTTTGTGGGGGTCGTCCTGTCCTCTGAGTTACCAGAGGATGAT
AGAGAGCTCTTTGAGGATCTGTTAAGGCAAATGTCTGACCTTCGGCTCCAGGCCAACTGGAACAGAGCAG
AAGAAGAAAATGAATTCCAAATCCCTGGAAGAACTAGACCCTCCTCTGACCAACTAAAAGAAGCCTCTGG
CACTGATGTGAAACAGTTGGACCAAGGCAATAAGGATGTACGTCATAAAGGAAAACGTGGAAAAAGGGCT
AAAGATACTTCAAGTGAAGAAGTTAACCTGAGTCACATTGTACCATGTGAGCCAGTTCCAGAAGAAAAGC
CAAAAGAATTACCTGAAGTGAGTGAAAAAGTGGCTCACAACATTTTGTCAGGTGCTTCCTGGGTGAGTTG
GGGTGTAGTCAAAGGTGCTGAGATTACTGGTAAGGCAGTCCAGAAAGGTGCTTCTAAAGTCCGAGAGCGG
ATTCAACCAGAAGAAAAACCCGTGGAAGTTAGTCCAGCTGTCACCAAGGGACTTTATATAGCGAAGCAAG
CTACAGGAGGAGCAGCAAAAGTCAGTCAGTTCCTGGTTGATGGAGTTTGCACTGTAGCAAATTGCGTTGG
AAAAGAACTAGCTCCACATGTCAAGAAGCATGGAAGCAAACTTGTTCCAGAATCTCTTAAAAAAGACAAA
GATGGGAAATCTCCTCTGGATGGTGCTATGGTTGTAGCAGCAAGTAGTGTTCAAGGAGTTTCAACTGTCT
GGCAAGGAGTGGAATGTGCAGCTAAATGCGTCGTTAACAATGTTTCAGCAGAAACTGTACAAACTGTCAG
ATACAAATACGGATATAATGCAGGAGAAGCTACCCACCATGCGGTGGATTCTGCGGTCAATGTTGGCGTA
ACTGCCTACAATATTAACAACATTGGTGTCAAAGCAATGGTGAAGAAAACTGCAACACAAACAGGACACA
CTCTCCTTGAGGACTATCAGATAGTTGATAATTCTCAGAGGGAAAATCAAGAAGGAGCAGCAAATGTCAA
CGTGAGAGGGGAGAAGGATGAGCAGACGAAGGAAGTAAAGGAGGCAAAGAAGAAAGATAAATGAGGATCC
ACCGGATCTAGATAACTGATCATAATCAGCCATACCACATTTGTAGAGGTTTTACTTGCTTTAAAAAACC
TCCCACACCTCCCCCTGAACCTGAAACATAAAATGAATGCAATTGTTGTTGTTAACTTGTTTATTGCAGC
TTATAATGGTTACAAATAAAGCAATAGCATCACAAATTTCACAAATAAAGCATTTTTTTCACTGCATTCT
AGTTGTGGTTTGTCCAAACTCATCAATGTATCTTAACGCGTAAATTGTAAGCGTTAATATTTTGTTAAAA
TTCGCGTTAAATTTTTGTTAAATCAGCTCATTTTTTAACCAATAGGCCGAAATCGGCAAAATCCCTTATA
AATCAAAAGAATAGACCGAGATAGGGT
[37 nt withheld, positions 3738-3774]
AAAGAACGTGGACTCCAACGTCAAAGG
[49 nt withheld, positions 3802-3850]
T
[91 nt withheld, positions 3852-3942]
G
[124 nt withheld, positions 3944-4067]
CAGGTGGCACTTTTCGGGGAAATGTGCGCGGAACCCCTATTTGTTTATTTTTCTAAATACATTCAAATAT
GTATCCGCTCATGAGACAATAACCCTGATAAATGCTTCAATAATATTGAAAAAGGAAGAGTCCTGAGGCG
GAAAGAACCAGCTGTGGAATGTGTGTCAGTTAGGGTGTGGAAAGTCCCCAGGCTCCCCAGCAGGCAGAAG
TATGCAAAGCATGCATCTCAATTAGTCAGCAACCAGGTGTGGAAAGTCCCCAGGCTCCCCAGCAGGCAGA
AGTATGCAAAGCATGCATCTCAATTAGTCAGCAACCATAGTCCCGCCCCTAACTCCGCCCATCCCGCCCC
TAACTCCGCCCAGTTCCGCCCATTCTCCGCCCCATGGCTGACTAATTTTTTTTATTTATGCAGAGGCCGA
GGCCGCCTCGGCCTCTGAGCTATTCCAGAAGTAGTGAGGAGGCTTTTTTGGAGGCCTAGGCTTTTGCAAA
GATCGATCAAGAGACAGGATGAGGATCGTTTCGCATGATTGAACAAGATGGATTGCACGCAGGTTCTCCG
GCCGCTTGGGTGGAGAGGCTATTCGGCTATGACTGGGCACAACAGACAATCGGCTGCTCTGATGCCGCCG
TGTTCCGGCTGTCAGCGCAGGGGCGCCCGGTTCTTTTTGTCAAGACCGACCTGTCCGGTGCCCTGAATGA
ACTGCAAGACGAGGCAGCGCGGCTATCGTGGCTGGCCACGACGGGCGTTCCTTGCGCAGCTGTGCTCGAC
GTTGTCACTGAAGCGGGAAGGGACTGGCTGCTATTGGGCGAAGTGCCGGGGCAGGATCTCCTGTCATCTC
ACCTTGCTCCTGCCGAGAAAGTATCCATCATGGCTGATGCAATGCGGCGGCTGCATACGCTTGATCCGGC
TACCTGCCCATTCGACCACCAAGCGAAACATCGCATCGAGCGAGCACGTACTCGGATGGAAGCCGGTCTT
GTCGATCAGGATGATCTGGACGAAGAGCATCAGGGGCTCGCGCCAGCCGAACTGTTCGCCAGGCTCAAGG
CGAGCATGCCCGACGGCGAGGATCTCGTCGTGACCCATGGCGATGCCTGCTTGCCGAATATCATGGTGGA
AAATGGCCGCTTTTCTGGATTCATCGACTGTGGCCGGCTGGGTGTGGCGGACCGCTATCAGGACATAGCG
TTGGCTACCCGTGATATTGCTGAAGAGCTTGGCGGCGAATGGGCTGACCGCTTCCTCGTGCTTTACGGTA
TCGCCGCTCCCGATTCGCAGCGCATCGCCTTCTATCGCCTTCTTGACGAGTTCTTCTGAGCGGGACTCTG
GGGTTCGAAATGACCGACCAAGCGACGCCCAACCTGCCATCACGAGATTTCGATTCCACCGCCGCCTTCT
ATGAAAGGTTGGGCTTCGGAATCGTTTTCCGGGACGCCGGCTGGATGATCCTCCAGCGCGGGGATCTCAT
GCTGGAGTTCTTCGCCCACCCTAGGGGGAGGCTAACTGAAACACGGAAGGAGACAATACCGGAAGGAACC
CGCGCTATGACGGCAATAAAAAGACAGAATAAAACGCACGGTGTTGGGTCGTTTGTTCATAAACGCGGGG
TTCGGTCCCAGGGCTGGCACTCTGTCGATACCCCACCGAGACCCCATTGGGGCCAATACGCCCGCGTTTC
TTCCTTTTCCCCACCCCACCCCCCAAGTTCGGGTGAAGGCCCAGGGCTCGCAGCCAACGTCGGGGCGGCA
GGCCCTGCCATAGCCTCAGGTTACTCATATATACTTTAGATTGATTTAAAACTTCATTTTTAATTTAAAA
GGATCTAGGTGAAGATCCTTTTTGATAATCTCATGACCAAAATCCCTTAACGTGAGTTTTCGTTCCACTG
AGCGTCAGACCCCGTAGAAAAGATCAAAGGATCTTCTTGAGATCCTTTTTTTCTGCGCGTAATCTGCTGC
TTGCAAACAAAAAAACCACCGCTACCAGCGGTGGTTTGTTTGCCGGATCAAGAGCTACCAACTCTTTTTC
CGAAGGTAACTGGCTTCAGCAGAGCGCAGATACCAAATACTGTTCTTCTAGTGTAGCCGTAGTTAGGCCA
CCACTTCAAGAACTCTGTAGCACCGCCTACATACCTCGCTCTGCTAATCCTGTTACCAGTGGCTGCTGCC
AGTGGCGATAAGTCGTGTCTTACCGGGTTGGACTCAAGACGATAGTTACCGGATAAGGCGCAGCGGTCGG
GCTGAACGGGGGGTTCGTGCACACAGCCCAGCTTGGAGCGAACGACCTACACCGAACTGAGATACCTACA
GCGTGAGCTATGAGAAAGCGCCACGCTTCCCGAAGGGAGAAAGGCGGACAGGTATCCGGTAAGCGGCAGG
GTCGGAACAGGAGAGCGCACGAGGGAGCTTCCAGGGGGAAACGCCTGGTATCTTTATAGTCCTGTCGGGT
TTCGCCACCTCTGACTTGAGCGTCGATTTTTGTGATGCTCGTCAGGGGGGCGGAGCCTATGGAAAAACGC
CAGCAACGCGGCCTTTTTACGGTTCCTGGCCTTTTGCTGGCCTTTTGCTCACATGTTCTTTCCTGCGTTA
TCCCCTGATTCTGTGGATAACCGTATTACCGCCATGCAT
